Addgene plasmid #115978: pSW454 - pUFO
Purpose: entry vector for GreenGate cloning method, promoter
Depositing lab: Jan Lohmann. Depositing organization: Universitaet Heidelberg. Publication: A Comprehensive Toolkit for Inducible, Cell Type-Specific Gene Expression in Arabidopsis. Schurholz AK, Lopez-Salmeron V, Li Z, Forner J, Wenzl C, Gaillochet C, Augustin S, Vilches-Barro A, Fuchs M, Gebert M, Lohmann JU, Greb T, Wolf S. Plant Physiol. 2018 Jul 19. pii: pp.18.00463. doi: 10.1104/pp.18.00463. PubMed 30026289.
Backbone
  Vector backbone: A000
  Vector type: Unspecified
Growth in bacteria
  Bacterial resistance: Ampicillin, 100 μg/mL
  Growth temperature: 37°C
  Growth strain: DH5alpha
  Copy number: High Copy
Gene/Insert
  Gene/Insert name: pUFO
  Species: A. thaliana (mustard weed)
  Insert size (bp): 3802
  Cloning method: Restriction Enzyme; 5′ cloning site Unknown (unknown if destroyed); 3′ cloning site Unknown (unknown if destroyed)
Terms and licenses: Academic/Nonprofit Terms; Industry Terms: Not Available to Industry
How to cite: pSW454 - pUFO was a gift from Jan Lohmann (Addgene plasmid # 115978 ; http://n2t.net/addgene:115978 ; RRID:Addgene_115978)
