[The description below was written by a language model from this plasmid's Addgene catalogue record and pLannotate feature annotations shown in this document.]
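Description:
pSW454 - pUFO is a GreenGate entry vector carrying a promoter module, specifically the regulatory region of the Arabidopsis thaliana UFO gene (recorded simply as "pUFO", 3,802 bp). It is built on the backbone listed as A000, which in the GreenGate Golden Gate-style system corresponds to the empty entry plasmid for the promoter position. The plasmid totals 6,488 nt and is a small, high-copy E. coli cloning vector. It replicates from a ColE1/pUC-type origin and is selected with ampicillin through the bla β-lactamase gene driven by its native promoter.

The automated annotation identifies only backbone elements. These are the resistance cassette and origin, remnants of the lac region (a lacI fragment, CAP binding site, lac promoter and operator, and a lacZα fragment), short bom and rop fragments, and SP6 and T7 phage promoters that face each other across the cloning site. The roughly 3.8 kb stretch between SP6 and T7 is unannotated, and its length matches the catalogued insert size, so this is presumably where the UFO promoter fragment sits. The exact cloning sites are recorded as unknown, and the type IIS recognition sites and module overhangs used for GreenGate assembly are not listed in the feature table.

The plasmid has no plant expression function on its own. It serves as a donor of the promoter module, to be combined in a one-pot assembly with other entry modules (such as tags, coding sequences, terminators and resistance cassettes) into a plant transformation destination vector. It was deposited as part of a toolkit for inducible, cell type-specific gene expression in Arabidopsis, where such promoters supply the spatial specificity.
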