Features (pLannotate 1.2.2; 12 found; start..end, strand, type, name):
     96..200     +  promoter       AmpR promoter: bla
    201..1061    +  CDS            AmpR: β-lactamase; bla; confers resistance to ampicillin, carbenicillin, and related antibiotics
   1232..1820    +  rep_origin     ori: high-copy-number ColE1/pMB1/pBR322/pUC origin of replication
   2003..2095    +  CDS            lacI (fragment): lac repressor; lacI; The lac repressor binds to the lac operator to inhibit transcription in E. coli. This inhibition can be relieved by adding lactose or isopropyl-β-D-thiogalactopyranoside (IPTG).
   2108..2129    +  protein_bind   CAP binding site: CAP binding activates transcription in the presence of cAMP. E. coli catabolite activator protein
   2144..2174    +  promoter       lac promoter: promoter for the E. coli lac operon
   2182..2198    +  protein_bind   lac operator: The lac repressor binds to the lac operator to inhibit transcription in E. coli. This inhibition can be relieved by adding lactose or isopropyl-β-D-thiogalactopyranoside (IPTG). lac repressor encoded by lacI
   2212..2230    +  promoter       SP6 promoter: promoter for bacteriophage SP6 RNA polymerase
   6075..6093    -  promoter       T7 promoter: promoter for bacteriophage T7 RNA polymerase
   6095..6247    +  CDS            lacZα (fragment): LacZα fragment of β-galactosidase; lacZ fragment
   6253..6352    -  misc_feature   bom (fragment): basis of mobility region from pBR322
   6454..1       -  CDS            rop (fragment) (across the origin): Rop protein, which maintains plasmids at low copy number; rop
>Addgene plasmid #115978 | pSW454 - pUFO | addgene full sequence | sequence record 227027 | Addgene NGS Result
GACGAAAGGGCCTCGTGATACGCCTATTTTTATAGGTTAATGTCATGATAATAATGGTTTCTTAGACGTC
AGGTGGCACTTTTCGGGGAAATGTGCGCGGAACCCCTATTTGTTTATTTTTCTAAATACATTCAAATATG
TATCCGCTCATGAGACAATAACCCTGATAAATGCTTCAATAATATTGAAAAAGGAAGAGTATGAGTATTC
AACATTTCCGTGTCGCCCTTATTCCCTTTTTTGCGGCATTTTGCCTTCCTGTTTTTGCTCACCCAGAAAC
GCTGGTGAAAGTAAAAGATGCTGAAGATCAGTTGGGTGCACGAGTGGGTTACATCGAACTGGATCTCAAC
AGCGGTAAGATCCTTGAGAGTTTTCGCCCCGAAGAACGTTTTCCAATGATGAGCACTTTTAAAGTTCTGC
TATGTGGCGCGGTATTATCCCGTATTGACGCCGGGCAAGAGCAACTCGGTCGCCGCATACACTATTCTCA
GAATGACTTGGTTGAGTACTCACCAGTCACAGAAAAGCATCTTACGGATGGCATGACAGTAAGAGAATTA
TGCAGTGCTGCCATAACCATGAGTGATAACACTGCGGCCAACTTACTTCTGACAACGATCGGAGGACCGA
AGGAGCTAACCGCTTTTTTGCACAACATGGGGGATCATGTAACTCGCCTTGATCGTTGGGAACCGGAGCT
GAATGAAGCCATACCAAACGACGAGCGTGACACCACGATGCCTGTAGCAATGGCAACAACGTTGCGCAAA
CTATTAACTGGCGAACTACTTACTCTAGCTTCCCGGCAACAATTAATAGACTGGATGGAGGCGGATAAAG
TTGCAGGACCACTTCTGCGCTCGGCCCTTCCGGCTGGCTGGTTTATTGCTGATAAATCTGGAGCCGGTGA
GCGTGGCTCTCGAGGTATCATTGCAGCACTGGGGCCAGATGGTAAGCCCTCCCGTATCGTAGTTATCTAC
ACGACGGGGAGTCAGGCAACTATGGATGAACGAAATAGACAGATCGCTGAGATAGGTGCCTCACTGATTA
AGCATTGGTAACTGTCAGACCAAGTTTACTCATATATACTTTAGATTGATTTAAAACTTCATTTTTAATT
TAAAAGGATCTAGGTGAAGATCCTTTTTGATAATCTCATGACCAAAATCCCTTAACGTGAGTTTTCGTTC
CACTGAGCGTCAGACCCCGTAGAAAAGATCAAAGGATCTTCTTGAGATCCTTTTTTTCTGCGCGTAATCT
GCTGCTTGCAAACAAAAAAACCACCGCTACCAGCGGTGGTTTGTTTGCCGGATCAAGAGCTACCAACTCT
TTTTCCGAAGGTAACTGGCTTCAGCAGAGCGCAGATACCAAATACTGTTCTTCTAGTGTAGCCGTAGTTA
GGCCACCACTTCAAGAACTCTGTAGCACCGCCTACATACCTCGCTCTGCTAATCCTGTTACCAGTGGCTG
CTGCCAGTGGCGATAAGTCGTGTCTTACCGGGTTGGACTCAAGACGATAGTTACCGGATAAGGCGCAGCG
GTCGGGCTGAACGGGGGGTTCGTGCACACAGCCCAGCTTGGAGCGAACGACCTACACCGAACTGAGATAC
CTACAGCGTGAGCTATGAGAAAGCGCCACGCTTCCCGAAGGGAGAAAGGCGGACAGGTATCCGGTAAGCG
GCAGGGTCGGAACAGGAGAGCGCACGAGGGAGCTTCCAGGGGGAAACGCCTGGTATCTTTATAGTCCTGT
CGGGTTTCGCCACCTCTGACTTGAGCGTCGATTTTTGTGATGCTCGTCAGGGGGGCGGAGCCTATGGAAA
AACGCCAGCAACGCGGCCTTTTTACGGTTCCTGGCCTTTTGCTGGCCTTTTGCTCACATGTTCTTTCCTG
CGTTATCCCCTGATTCTGTGGATAACCGTATTACCGCCTTTGAGTGAGCTGATACCGCTCGCCGCAGCCG
AACGACCGAGCGCAGCGAGTCAGTGAGCGAGGAAGCGGAAGAGCGCCCAATACGCAAACCGCCTCTCCCC
GCGCGTTGGCCGATTCATTAATGCAGCTGGCACGACAGGTTTCCCGACTGGAAAGCGGGCAGTGAGCGCA
ACGCAATTAATGTGAGTTAGCTCACTCATTAGGCACCCCAGGCTTTACACTTTATGCTTCCGGCTCGTAT
GTTGTGTGGAATTGTGAGCGGATAACAATTTCACACGAGCTATTTAGGTGACACTATAGAAGTGAAGCTT
GGTCTCAACCTGATATCGAATTCTCTGTTTTAATTGCCCCACTTCTACAATTGAACAACACCTCCCCCAA
AAAAAAACTATCGCTCATCTCCACGGTTTTAATTTTTTTCTGCAACTATGATATCCAATTTTCCTCGACC
ATACATAATTATAATCTTTGCTGATATACCAAAATTTTAGAATTTTTTTATTAAATACAGTTTACAGCGA
TGAAGACATTAATTTTGGCATTTGTATTTTGCGGGAGAATACAAACAACAAGGTCAGTCATCTACTTCAC
ATGCATTCAAATTTATATTCTTTTATGTTAGACAATGTTATAAGCCTTTGTTTCTTAATTCGTAATATGG
TGTTATTTTCCAAATCTATAATTTGGCTTATTAGTTTGCAGTTGAACAAGCTAGGGCATGTATAGATGTG
TCTTTATAGTTATTAGCGTATACAAAGAACAAATTGGACGATAGATGTGTCTTTCAATAATTTCTTATTT
TTTCCTTACAATGTTTTTTTTTGTCTTTCTGTATTTGATGTTTTCTTCATAATAATTGCATTTTCTATCC
CTCTCGAAAATTAGTACCTCAATCAAATTGATCTCAAGTCAAGTTCTGGACACAACTACCTTTTATCTTT
TTGAATTTAATGTTAAATTATATTCAAAATAAAAATAAACGTTTTTCTTTGAATTTAACTCTATTTGTTT
TCTTTTGGAAAGTTGATGAGTGATTGTCGGTAACTATACTAAAAATGGTTTTGCATTTTTCTATAGGTGT
GGTATGCCTTGGTACGTGGAGGAAACAAGTTAGACACATAAGCACATATGTACTAGACGCAAATAATGTC
ACAAAAACGGTTTAAAATATCTGGTTTTCAGTTTGCATGTCGTACTTATAACCGAACGTGTGTAAAGTTC
TCATGTCATATACCAGTTCTGTTAAACTAATGAAATATGTTCAGAGGTTTAACCACTATAACTATTAGAC
CCGATTTCAATTAATCAAGAAATATCCAAACTTTTTAATATATGCATTATGCTTTACAAAATTGTTTGAT
CTTCTAATGATGTAAAGACATTTACAAAATATAATTATTTAATTGATTCTAACTAATTTGTCCGCGCATA
ACGCTGGCCGTAAACTAGTTCTTCTTACAAATTACAATATCAATTTCCACTTTGGGCCGGAAATTTATAT
CCATAACTCTACTACGTACCAATTAACACATGTGTGTAAATAAAACTACATAATGGCATGAATGGAGTTT
CGAATCAGTTAATGTGGGCGACAAAATAAAATCAGATTATGTTTTATTATTAAGTTTAGAAAGAGATGCT
TCATTAAAAGTTTATGCTTTAATGTTAAATCAGACTATTTATTATGGGTACGACTTGTAAGCGTAATTCA
AAGTTAAACAAAACCTAGTTGGGAAATGGGAAGATAGATGATTTGATAAAAACAAGACACTGTTTGGTTT
CAGAGACTTCCTTTAGCATCAAAACACAAACAAAAGCGAAGCCTCTTGAGTTACTGCAAATAGAGAATAT
TATTACCCTTTTGCGACTTGTCAGCTTCAGATATTCTCACTTGTATTATTATTTTCACGGTAAACAATGC
CTTAAATAAGAAACCCTGATTGGACTTTTGATCTGACTCTACTCTTCACTCTTTCTTCTTCTTTATTTTC
AGTCATGATGTCTCTCTAACCCTAATCTCAAAAAATCCAAACTCCTTTTATTTATTTCTAAACCTTGATT
ATAGCTAGCAATGATTAATATAAGAATTTTTTTTCTGGATAAAGAATTAATTAGAAATTGAGTTGTAAAT
GTTTTGTGATGTCTAAAATTCTTTTGTTTGCAAATTAGATGTAAATTGATATATTTGAGATTTGTATGAA
AGCTAGTTTTATTTTCCCTAAACAAGAAGTTCATTATCTTGGACTTGGAGGTTTTAGAGTTTGAAAGAGT
TTACAATTTATAAGAAAAAATAATCACTATATATATATATATAGTGTATATAATGAATTGTTTCACATTA
AATTGCAACAACATCAAATAAGGGTAACATACTAACATATAGTTTGTTTGTTTACTCTTTAAAAAAAGGG
GATAAACTAAGAGCTATTTCTGCTATAATTTAGGAACAAACTGGATCACATGACAAAAATGCATCATAAT
TCATATTAAATTTTGTGTATATCTATTTCTCATGTTTAGAAATAACATTCTTGTGTGTTATACATGTTAT
CAGTTTTTCTTCCTAGATGGAAGTTTTATTGTTGGAGTCTTTTAAAACCATACTCACTATGTTCCTCTTT
ATTTGATGTTTTGGATTTTAGATAGAAATTAATAAAAAATATGTTTTCTATTTTTATAAAATTATTTTTT
TGTTAGTTTAGTAATTTTATTTTTCTTTTTTTATTATTAGTCACAAGCAAAAATAATAACAATATTTTTA
TAAAACATTAATTTTGGTCGAACAAGTAAAAATAACTCAAAACATCAAATAATTAGAAACTAAAAAAGTA
GATATTGTCAAATTTTGTGTTGAGTTCGAATAAGATAATGTGCTCTCCTCCAACAAAATTATTTAGAATA
AATGCACTTCTATGACATTAGAGAACCAACTAATTTATTTAGAATAAAACACACATATATATTAACATAT
AAAGTAATTCTAATTGGCTTGATATAATATATAAGTAAAAAAATGATCTTAATAATCTCTAGTTTTCTTG
GGTTGATCTCCACGAGTACAATTTGACTGACCATTATAGAAGTTGAGAAGCGTGCATGTAATAAAAGTTG
TATATTACAAATTAGAGAGGAAAAAGAAAGAAAGAAAAAAGATTTGAAGATGTGATCAAGTGTGAAAAGT
ATTGGAGTAGTCTCCAAATTAATAATTTCGATGCTGGGCATTGACAAGATAACTCTGAAGCTCTCAACTT
TAAGACCATCACTTCCTCTGCCACCATTTTCACGTTTACCCAAACACACACATATACAAACAAAATTTTG
TTAGTCAATAATTATCACCAAACTGGGGTTATAACAAGGCTTTTGGATACTTGTGCTTGTTGATGTTCTA
GGTTCGTATGATAACAAAGTACATCCGTTATATATATTCGAAACACACTTTAATATTAAAAATATATATC
CAATTTTCTTGTGAAATTTAGATTATTTGGAATTAAACCTATTTCTCTTGTCTTGGCCACTTGACCGGTT
TAGTTTTTTAGACGTATTTTATTATTTCTGTTTAGAAAATAACAACATATATCAACTGATTTTTTACTTC
CAATCTCTTTTTGTCAGCACACAAATAGAAAAACGTCTGTAAGCTAAGCTATCAACTAAAACATTAACAT
ATATAATCTTTTACGTTGATAGAAAATAAACATAAATTTCTGAGTTATTTTTTTTTTGGTTGGTGTGTCA
CTACTTACTTACTACTATACCTTTTTAACAATAAAGAAACACTATTTCTTTTTCTATTCAATATAATATA
TGTTTTCTATTTGTATAAATCCATTACCTTTGTTTGTTTTATACCAAATGTTCTTTATATATAAGTATAT
GCCACCTTACTCTATTGAAGTCAAGAACATATCAAAAACCCATGCAAGAAGCTCACAGAGAAAGACCAAA
CACTTTTGTCTCTTTCTTCAAAACTTTTACATATGATCTTTGCCTCTTTTCCTACAATGGGTTTTGCATA
ACTTTCACCAAAACCCTCCTCAAAAGCCCTTCACATATTCCCAACACAAGAAAATAAACTCTAAATCCAC
TTTCACCAAATCTTTTCATTTTTCAGCTAAAATAACATGAGACCGAATTCTCGCCCTATAGTGAGTCGTA
TTACCTGGCCGTCGTTTTACAACGTCGTGACTGGGAAAACCCTGGCGTTACCCAACTTAATCGCCTTGCA
GCACATCCCCCTTTCGCCAGCTGGCGTAATAGCGAAGAGGCCCGCACCGATCGCCCTTCCCAACAGTTGC
GCAGCCTGAATGGCGAATGGCGCCTGATGCGGTATTTTCTCCTTACGCATCTGTGCGGTATTTCACACCG
CATATGGTGCACTCTCAGTACAATCTGCTCTGATGCCGCATAGTTAAGCCAGCCCCGACACCCGCCAACA
CCCGCTGACGCGCCCTGACGGGCTTGTCTGCTCCCGGCATCCGCTTACAGACAAGCTGTGACCGTCTCCG
GGAGCTGCATGTGTCAGAGGTTTTCACCGTCATCACCGAAACGCGCGA
